Addgene plasmid #54119: mEmerald-Hec1-N-12
Depositing lab: Michael Davidson. Depositing organization: Florida State University, Tallahassee.
Backbone
  Vector backbone: mEmerald-C1
  Backbone size w/o insert (bp): 4750
  Vector type: Mammalian Expression
  Selectable markers: Neomycin (select with G418)
Growth in bacteria
  Bacterial resistance: Kanamycin, 50 μg/mL
  Growth temperature: 37°C
  Growth strain: DH5alpha
  Copy number: High Copy
Gene/Insert
  Gene/Insert name: Hec1 (alt name: NM_006101.2)
  Species: H. sapiens (human)
  Entrez Gene: NDC80 (a.k.a. HEC, HEC1, HsHec1, KNTC2, TID3, hsNDC80)
  Promoter: CMV
  Tag / fusion protein: mEmerald (C terminal on backbone)
  Cloning method: Unknown
  Sequencing primers: 5′ CMV-F; 3′ SV40pA-R
Terms and licenses: Academic/Nonprofit Terms; Industry Terms
Depositor comments: . Excitation = 487; Emission = 509. Localization data: Kinetochore
How to cite: mEmerald-Hec1-N-12 was a gift from Michael Davidson (Addgene plasmid # 54119 ; http://n2t.net/addgene:54119 ; RRID:Addgene_54119)
