[The description below was written by a language model from this plasmid's Addgene catalogue record.]
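Description:
mEmerald-Hec1-N-12 is a mammalian expression plasmid that produces human Hec1 (the product of the NDC80 gene, also known as HEC, KNTC2 or TID3) fused to the green fluorescent protein mEmerald. The record lists the backbone as mEmerald-C1, about 4.75 kb without the insert. It is maintained in E. coli as a high-copy plasmid under kanamycin selection, and it carries a neomycin resistance marker so that transfected mammalian cells can be selected with G418. The record does not include a feature table, so the origin of replication and the exact arrangement of the resistance cassette are not documented here. The use of an SV40 polyA reverse sequencing primer suggests that the expression unit ends in an SV40 polyadenylation signal.

Expression of the fusion is driven by the CMV promoter, a strong constitutive promoter in most mammalian cell lines. The catalogue entry records mEmerald as a C-terminal tag supplied by the backbone, which agrees with the "N" designation in the name (Hec1 placed upstream of the fluorescent protein) but sits awkwardly with the stated "C1" backbone, and the record does not resolve this. The "12" in the name probably refers to the length of the linker between the two proteins, although this is not stated. mEmerald is a bright EGFP-derived variant, and the depositor gives an excitation peak of 487 nm and an emission peak of 509 nm. Hec1/NDC80 is a core component of the outer kinetochore complex that attaches chromosomes to spindle microtubules, and the depositor notes kinetochore localization. The construct therefore serves as a fluorescent kinetochore marker for imaging in live or fixed mammalian cells, for example to follow chromosome attachment and segregation during mitosis.
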