>Addgene plasmid #54119 | mEmerald-Hec1-N-12 | addgene partial sequence | sequence record 91793 | EGFP-C 5'-CATGGTCCTGCTGGAGTTCGTG-3'
GACGAGCTGTACAAGTAAGCGGCCGCGACTCTAGATCATAATCAGCCATACCACATTTGTAGAGGTTTTA
CTTGCTTTAAAAAACCTCCCACACCTCCCCCTGAACCTGAAACATAAAATGAATGCAATTGTTGTTGTTA
ACTTGTTTATTGCAGCTTATAATGGTTACAAATAAAGCAATAGCATCACAAATTTCACAAATAAAGCATT
TTTTTCACTGCATTCTAGTTGTGGTTTGTCCAAACTCATCAATGTATCTTAAGGCGTAAATTGTAAGCGT
TAATATTTTGTTAAAATTCGCGTTAAATTTTTGTTAAATCAGCTCATTTTTTAACCAATAGGCCGAAATC
GGCAAAATCCCTTATAAATCAAAAGAATAGACCGAGATAGGGT
[37 nt withheld, positions 394-430]
AAAGAACGTGGACTCCAACGTCAAAGG
[49 nt withheld, positions 458-506]
T
[91 nt withheld, positions 508-598]
G
[124 nt withheld, positions 600-723]
CAGGTGGCACTTTTCGGGGAAATGTGCGCGGAACCCCTATTTGTTTATTTTTCTAA
