>Addgene plasmid #54119 | mEmerald-Hec1-N-12 | addgene partial sequence | sequence record 93087 | CMV-F 5'-CGCAAATGGGCGGTAGGCGTG-3'
AGTGAACCGTCAGATCCGCTAGCGCTACCGGACTCAGATCTCGAGCTCGCCACCATGAAGCGCAGTTCAG
TTTCCAGCGGTGGTGCTGGCCGCCTCTCCATGCAGGAGTTAAGATCCCAGGATGTAAATAAACAAGGCCT
CTATACCCCTCAAACCAAAGAGAAACCAACCTTTGGAAAGTTGAGTATAAACAAACCGACATCTGAAAGA
AAAGTCTCGCTATTTGGCAAAAGAACTAGTGGACATGGATCACGGAATAGTCAACTTGGTATATTTTCCA
GTTCTGAGAAAATCAAGGACCCGAGACCACTTAACGACAAAGCATTCATTCAGCAGTGTATTCGACAACT
CTGTGAGTTTCTTACAGAAAATGGTTATGCACATAATGTGTCCATGAAATCTCTACAAGCTCCCTCTGTT
AAAGACTTCCTGAAGATCTTCACATTTCTTTATGGCTTCCTGTGCCCCTCATACGAACTTCCTGACACAA
AGTTTGAAGAAGAGGTTCCAAGAATCTTTAAAGACCTTGGGTATCCTTTTGCACTATCCAAAAGCTCCAT
GTACACAGTGGGGGCTCCTCATACATGGCCTCACATTGTGGCAGCCTTAGTTTGGCTAATAGACTGCATC
AAGATACATACTGCCATGAAAGAAAGCTCACCTTTATTTGATGATGGGCAGCCTTGGGGAGAAGAAACTG
AAGATGGAATTATGCATAATAAGTTGTTTTTGGACTACACCATAAAATGCTATGAGAGTTTTATGAGTGG
TGCCGACAGCTTTGATGAGATGAATGCAGAGCTGCAGTCAA
